Addgene plasmid #128048: pLEX MCS snap tag
Purpose: (Empty Backbone) Lentiviral vector with snap tag
Depositing lab: Oskar Laur. Depositing organization: Emory University.
Backbone
  Vector backbone: pLEX Mcs
  Vector type: Mammalian Expression, Lentiviral
Growth in bacteria
  Bacterial resistance: Ampicillin, 100 μg/mL
  Growth temperature: 37°C
  Growth strain: NEB Stable
  Copy number: High Copy
Gene/Insert
  Gene/Insert name: None
Terms and licenses: Academic/Nonprofit Terms; Industry Terms: Not Available to Industry
How to cite: pLEX MCS snap tag was a gift from Oskar Laur (Addgene plasmid # 128048 ; http://n2t.net/addgene:128048 ; RRID:Addgene_128048)
