[The description below was written by a language model from this plasmid's Addgene catalogue record and pLannotate feature annotations shown in this document.]
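Description:
pLEX MCS snap tag is an empty-backbone HIV-1-based lentiviral vector for mammalian expression, built on pLEX MCS and intended for making SNAP-tagged versions of a gene of interest; no insert is recorded. It is maintained in E. coli as a high-copy plasmid through a ColE1/pUC-type origin with ampicillin selection (AmpR under its own promoter), and it also carries an f1 origin. A recombination-deficient strain is listed for propagation, as is common for plasmids with repeated LTR sequences.

The viral portion runs from a truncated 5' LTR through the Ψ packaging signal with a gag fragment, the Rev response element and cPPT/CTS, and ends in a ΔU3 self-inactivating 3' LTR followed by a bGH polyadenylation signal. These elements allow the transcript to be packaged, exported and integrated when packaging functions are supplied in trans, while disabling LTR promoter activity after integration. Inside the viral region, the CMV enhancer/promoter drives the SNAP-tag coding sequence, an O6-alkylguanine-DNA-alkyltransferase variant that covalently binds benzylguanine-derivatised probes. It is followed by an EMCV IRES and puromycin N-acetyltransferase, so tagged protein and puromycin resistance come from one bicistronic mRNA, with a WPRE to enhance expression. The cloning sites themselves are not annotated, so the record does not show whether the tag ends up N- or C-terminal.

An EM7-driven BleoR (Zeocin) cassette lies in reverse orientation upstream of CMV. Outside the LTRs there is an SV40 promoter–hygromycin resistance cassette with an SV40 poly(A) signal. Typical use would be cloning an open reading frame in frame with SNAP, producing virus, and selecting transduced cells with puromycin for labelling or imaging.
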