Features (pLannotate 1.2.2; 32 found; start..end, strand, type, name):
    377..634     +  LTR            5' LTR (truncated): truncated 5' long terminal repeat (LTR) from HIV-1
    681..806     +  misc_feature   HIV-1 Ψ: packaging signal of human immunodeficiency virus type 1
    790..1128    +  CDS            HIV-1 gag (fragment): gag protein from human immunodeficiency virus 1; gag
   1303..1536    +  misc_feature   RRE: The Rev response element (RRE) of HIV-1 allows for Rev-dependent mRNA export from the nucleus to the cytoplasm.
   1913..2013    +  CDS            Rev (fragment): human immunodeficiency virus 1 (HIV-1) Rev protein; rev; enhances nuclear export of unspliced and incompletely spliced viral mRNAs
   2063..2180    +  misc_feature   cPPT/CTS: central polypurine tract and central termination sequence of HIV-1
   2245..2619    -  CDS            BleoR: antibiotic-binding protein; Sh ble from Streptoalloteichus hindustanus; confers resistance to bleomycin, phleomycin, and Zeocin™
   2639..2686    -  promoter       EM7 promoter: synthetic bacterial promoter&nbsp
   2791..3094    +  enhancer       CMV enhancer: human cytomegalovirus immediate early enhancer
   3095..3298    +  promoter       CMV promoter: human cytomegalovirus (CMV) immediate early promoter
   3390..3935    +  CDS            SNAP-tag®: human O6-alkylguanine-DNA-alkyltransferase variant that forms covalent bonds with benzylguanine derivatives fast-reacting variant, optimized for mammalian expression
   4014..4586    +  misc_feature   IRES: internal ribosome entry site (IRES) of the encephalomyocarditis virus (EMCV)
   4595..5191    +  CDS            PuroR: puromycin N-acetyltransferase; pac from Streptomyces alboniger; confers resistance to puromycin
   5198..5786    +  misc_feature   WPRE: woodchuck hepatitis virus posttranscriptional regulatory element
   5803..5991    +  CDS            nef (fragment): NEF_HV1Z2 - Experimental evidence at protein level: Swiss-Prot protein existence level 1. Extracellular Nef protein targets CD4(+) T-lymphocytes for apoptosis by interacting with CXCR4 surface receptors. From Human immunodeficiency virus type 1 group M subtype D (isolate Z2/CDC-Z34) (HIV-1).
   5993..6226    +  LTR            3' LTR (ΔU3): self-inactivating 3' long terminal repeat (LTR) from HIV-1
   6333..6557    +  polyA_signal   bGH poly(A) signal: bovine growth hormone polyadenylation signal
   6561..6582    +  promoter       SV40 promoter (fragment): SV40 enhancer and early promoter
   6603..7031    +  rep_origin     f1 ori (sequence partly withheld): f1 bacteriophage origin of replication; arrow indicates direction of (+) strand synthesis
   7045..7374    +  promoter       SV40 promoter: SV40 enhancer and early promoter
   7423..8448    +  CDS            HygR: aminoglycoside phosphotransferase from E. coli; aph(4)-Ia; confers resistance to hygromycin
   8458..8583    +  CDS            ble (fragment): BLE_KLEPN - Experimental evidence at protein level: Swiss-Prot protein existence level 1. Binding protein with a strong affinity to the bleomycin family of antibiotics. Binds to CL990; an antimitotic-antibiotic compound. From Klebsiella pneumoniae.
   8578..8699    +  polyA_signal   SV40 poly(A) signal: SV40 polyadenylation signal
   8770..8792    -  protein_bind   lac operator (fragment): The lac repressor binds to the lac operator to inhibit transcription in E. coli. This inhibition can be relieved by adding lactose or isopropyl-β-D-thiogalactopyranoside (IPTG). lac repressor encoded by lacI
   8796..8826    -  promoter       lac promoter: promoter for the E. coli lac operon
   8841..8862    -  protein_bind   CAP binding site: CAP binding activates transcription in the presence of cAMP. E. coli catabolite activator protein
   8875..8967    -  CDS            lacI (fragment): lac repressor; lacI; The lac repressor binds to the lac operator to inhibit transcription in E. coli. This inhibition can be relieved by adding lactose or isopropyl-β-D-thiogalactopyranoside (IPTG).
   9150..9738    -  rep_origin     ori: high-copy-number ColE1/pMB1/pBR322/pUC origin of replication
   9909..10769   -  CDS            AmpR: β-lactamase; bla; confers resistance to ampicillin, carbenicillin, and related antibiotics
  10770..10874   -  promoter       AmpR promoter: bla
  10922..11056   +  polyA_signal   SV40 poly(A) signal: SV40 polyadenylation signal
  11223..329     +  CDS            nef (fragment) (across the origin): NEF_HV1BR - Experimental evidence at protein level: Swiss-Prot protein existence level 1. Extracellular Nef protein targets CD4(+) T-lymphocytes for apoptosis by interacting with CXCR4 surface receptors (PubMed:14990729). From Human immunodeficiency virus type 1 group M subtype B (isolate BRU/LAI) (HIV-1).
>Addgene plasmid #128048 | pLEX MCS snap tag | addgene full sequence | sequence record 255044 | Addgene NGS Result
TGGAAGGGCTAATTCACTCCCAAAGAAGACAAGATATCCTTGATCTGTGGATCTACCACACACAAGGCTA
CTTCCCTGATTAGCAGAACTACACACCAGGGCCAGGGGTCAGATATCCACTGACCTTTGGATGGTGCTAC
AAGCTAGTACCAGTTGAGCCAGATAAGGTAGAAGAGGCCAATAAAGGAGAGAACACCAGCTTGTTACACC
CTGTGAGCCTGCATGGGATGGATGACCCGGAGAGAGAAGTGTTAGAGTGGAGGTTTGACAGCCGCCTAGC
ATTTCATCACGTGGCCCGAGAGCTGCATCCGGAGTACTTCAAGAACTGCTGATATCGAGCTTGCTACAAG
GGACTTTCCGCTGGGGACTTTCCAGGGAGGCGTGGCCTGGGCGGGACTGGGGAGTGGCGAGCCCTCAGAT
CCTGCATATAAGCAGCTGCTTTTTGCCTGTACTGGGTCTCTCTGGTTAGACCAGATCTGAGCCTGGGAGC
TCTCTGGCTAACTAGGGAACCCACTGCTTAAGCCTCAATAAAGCTTGCCTTGAGTGCTTCAAGTAGTGTG
TGCCCGTCTGTTGTGTGACTCTGGTAACTAGAGATCCCTCAGACCCTTTTAGTCAGTGTGGAAAATCTCT
AGCAGTGGCGCCCGAACAGGGACTTGAAAGCGAAAGGGAAACCAGAGGAGCTCTCTCGACGCAGGACTCG
GCTTGCTGAAGCGCGCACGGCAAGAGGCGAGGGGCGGCGACTGGTGAGTACGCCAAAAATTTTGACTAGC
GGAGGCTAGAAGGAGAGAGATGGGTGCGAGAGCGTCAGTATTAAGCGGGGGAGAATTAGATCGCGATGGG
AAAAAATTCGGTTAAGGCCAGGGGGAAAGAAAAAATATAAATTAAAACATATAGTATGGGCAAGCAGGGA
GCTAGAACGATTCGCAGTTAATCCTGGCCTGTTAGAAACATCAGAAGGCTGTAGACAAATACTGGGACAG
CTACAACCATCCCTTCAGACAGGATCAGAAGAACTTAGATCATTATATAATACAGTAGCAACCCTCTATT
GTGTGCATCAAAGGATAGAGATAAAAGACACCAAGGAAGCTTTAGACAAGATAGAGGAAGAGCAAAACAA
AAGTAAGACCACCGCACAGCAAGCGGCCGGCCGCTGATCTTCAGACCTGGAGGAGGAGATATGAGGGACA
ATTGGAGAAGTGAATTATATAAATATAAAGTAGTAAAAATTGAACCATTAGGAGTAGCACCCACCAAGGC
AAAGAGAAGAGTGGTGCAGAGAGAAAAAAGAGCAGTGGGAATAGGAGCTTTGTTCCTTGGGTTCTTGGGA
GCAGCAGGAAGCACTATGGGCGCAGCGTCAATGACGCTGACGGTACAGGCCAGACAATTATTGTCTGGTA
TAGTGCAGCAGCAGAACAATTTGCTGAGGGCTATTGAGGCGCAACAGCATCTGTTGCAACTCACAGTCTG
GGGCATCAAGCAGCTCCAGGCAAGAATCCTGGCTGTGGAAAGATACCTAAAGGATCAACAGCTCCTGGGG
ATTTGGGGTTGCTCTGGAAAACTCATTTGCACCACTGCTGTGCCTTGGAATGCTAGTTGGAGTAATAAAT
CTCTGGAACAGATTTGGAATCACACGACCTGGATGGAGTGGGACAGAGAAATTAACAATTACACAAGCTT
AATACACTCCTTAATTGAAGAATCGCAAAACCAGCAAGAAAAGAATGAACAAGAATTATTGGAATTAGAT
AAATGGGCAAGTTTGTGGAATTGGTTTAACATAACAAATTGGCTGTGGTATATAAAATTATTCATAATGA
TAGTAGGAGGCTTGGTAGGTTTAAGAATAGTTTTTGCTGTACTTTCTATAGTGAATAGAGTTAGGCAGGG
ATATTCACCATTATCGTTTCAGACCCACCTCCCAACCCCGAGGGGACCCGACAGGCCCGAAGGAATAGAA
GAAGAAGGTGGAGAGAGAGACAGAGACAGATCCATTCGATTAGTGAACGGATCGGCACTGCGTGCGCCAA
TTCTGCAGACAAATGGCAGTATTCATCCACAATTTTAAAAGAAAAGGGGGGATTGGGGGGTACAGTGCAG
GGGAAAGAATAGTAGACATAATAGCAACAGACATACAAACTAAAGAATTACAAAAACAAATTACAAAAAT
TCAAAATTTTCGGGTTTATTACAGGGACAGCAGAGATCCAGTTTGGTTAGTACCGGGCCCGCTCTAGTCC
GGAATCAGTCCTGCTCCTCGGCCACGAAGTGCACGCAGTTGCCGGCCGGGTCGCGCAGGGCGAACTCCCG
CCCCCACGGCTGCTCGCCGATCTCGGTCATGGCCGGCCCGGAGGCGTCCCGGAAGTTCGTGGACACGACC
TCCGACCACTCGGCGTACAGCTCGTCCAGGCCGCGCACCCACACCCAGGCCAGGGTGTTGTCCGGCACCA
CCTGGTCCTGGACCGCGCTGATGAACAGGGTCACGTCGTCCCGGACCACACCGGCGAAGTCGTCCTCCAC
GAAGTCCCGGGAGAACCCGAGCCGGTCGGTCCAGAACTCGACCGCTCCGGCGACGTCGCGCGCGGTGAGC
ACCGGAACGGCACTGGTCAACTTGGCCATGGTGGCCCTCCTATAGTGAGTCGTATTATACTATGCCGATA
TACTATGCCGATGATTAATTGTCAACACGTGCTGCAGGTCCGAGGTTCTAGACGTATTACCGCCATGCAT
TAGTTATTAATAGTAATCAATTACGGGGTCATTAGTTCATAGCCCATATATGGAGTTCCGCGTTACATAA
CTTACGGTAAATGGCCCGCCTGGCTGACCGCCCAACGACCCCCGCCCATTGACGTCAATAATGACGTATG
TTCCCATAGTAACGCCAATAGGGACTTTCCATTGACGTCAATGGGTGGAGTATTTACGGTAAACTGCCCA
CTTGGCAGTACATCAAGTGTATCATATGCCAAGTACGCCCCCTATTGACGTCAATGACGGTAAATGGCCC
GCCTGGCATTATGCCCAGTACATGACCTTATGGGACTTTCCTACTTGGCAGTACATCTACGTATTAGTCA
TCGCTATTACCATGGTGATGCGGTTTTGGCAGTACATCAATGGGCGTGGATAGCGGTTTGACTCACGGGG
ATTTCCAAGTCTCCACCCCATTGACGTCAATGGGAGTTTGTTTTGGCACCAAAATCAACGGGACTTTCCA
AAATGTCGTAACAACTCCGCCCCATTGACGCAAATGGGCGGTAGGCGTGTACGGTGGGAGGTCTATATAA
GCAGAGCTCGTTTAGTGAACCGTCAGATCGCCTGGAGACGCCATCCACGCTGTTTTGACCTCCATAGAAG
ACACCGACTCTACTAGAGGATCCGCCACCATGGACAAAGACTGCGAAATGAAGCGCACCACCCTGGATAG
CCCTCTGGGCAAGCTGGAACTGTCTGGGTGCGAACAGGGCCTGCACCGTATCATCTTCCTGGGCAAAGGA
ACATCTGCCGCCGACGCCGTGGAAGTGCCTGCCCCAGCCGCCGTGCTGGGCGGACCAGAGCCACTGATGC
AGGCCACCGCCTGGCTCAACGCCTACTTTCACCAGCCTGAGGCCATCGAGGAGTTCCCTGTGCCAGCCCT
GCACCACCCAGTGTTCCAGCAGGAGAGCTTTACCCGCCAGGTGCTGTGGAAACTGCTGAAAGTGGTGAAG
TTCGGAGAGGTCATCAGCTACAGCCACCTGGCCGCCCTGGCCGGCAATCCCGCCGCCACCGCCGCCGTGA
AAACCGCCCTGAGCGGAAATCCCGTGCCCATTCTGATCCCCTGCCACCGGGTGGTGCAGGGCGACCTGGA
CGTGGGGGGCTACGAGGGCGGGCTCGCCGTGAAAGAGTGGCTGCTGGCCCACGAGGGCCACAGACTGGGC
AAGCCTGGGCTGGGTGGATCCATTTCCCTTGGCGCGCCACCACCGATGCGGCCGCTCGAGTCTAGAGGGC
CCGACGCGTCTGGCCACCGGTCGCCCCTCTCCCTCCCCCCCCCCTAACGTTACTGGCCGAAGCCGCTTGG
AATAAGGCCGGTGTGCGTTTGTCTATATGTTATTTTCCACCATATTGCCGTCTTTTGGCAATGTGAGGGC
CCGGAAACCTGGCCCTGTCTTCTTGACGAGCATTCCTAGGGGTCTTTCCCCTCTCGCCAAAGGAATGCAA
GGTCTGTTGAATGTCGTGAAGGAAGCAGTTCCTCTGGAAGCTTCTTGAAGACAAACAACGTCTGTAGCGA
CCCTTTGCAGGCAGCGGAACCCCCCACCTGGCGACAGGTGCCTCTGCGGCCAAAAGCCACGTGTATAAGA
TACACCTGCAAAGGCGGCACAACCCCAGTGCCACGTTGTGAGTTGGATAGTTGTGGAAAGAGTCAAATGG
CTCTCCTCAAGCGTATTCAACAAGGGGCTGAAGGATGCCCAGAAGGTACCCCATTGTATGGGATCTGATC
TGGGGCCTCGGTGCACATGCTTTACATGTGTTTAGTCGAGGTTAAAAAAACGTCTAGGCCCCCCGAACCA
CGGGGACGTGGTTTTCCTTTGAAAAACACGATAATACCATGGCCACCGAGTACAAGCCCACGGTGCGCCT
CGCCACCCGCGACGACGTCCCCCGGGCCGTACGCACCCTCGCCGCCGCGTTCGCCGACTACCCCGCCACG
CGCCACACCGTCGACCCGGACCGCCACATCGAGCGGGTCACCGAGCTGCAAGAACTCTTCCTCACGCGCG
TCGGGCTCGACATCGGCAAGGTGTGGGTCGCGGACGACGGCGCCGCGGTGGCGGTCTGGACCACGCCGGA
GAGCGTCGAAGCGGGGGCGGTGTTCGCCGAGATCGGCTCGCGCATGGCCGAGTTGAGCGGTTCCCGGCTG
GCCGCGCAGCAACAGATGGAAGGCCTCCTGGCGCCGCACCGGCCCAAGGAGCCCGCGTGGTTCCTGGCCA
CCGTCGGCGTCTCGCCCGACCACCAGGGCAAGGGTCTGGGCAGCGCCGTCGTGCTCCCCGGAGTGGAGGC
GGCCGAGCGCGCTGGGGTGCCCGCCTTCCTGGAGACCTCCGCGCCCCGCAACCTCCCCTTCTACGAGCGG
CTCGGCTTCACCGTCACCGCCGACGTCGAGGTGCCCGAAGGACCGCGCACCTGGTGCATGACCCGCAAGC
CCGGTGCCTGAGTTAACAATCAACCTCTGGATTACAAAATTTGTGAAAGATTGACTGGTATTCTTAACTA
TGTTGCTCCTTTTACGCTATGTGGATACGCTGCTTTAATGCCTTTGTATCATGCTATTGCTTCCCGTATG
GCTTTCATTTTCTCCTCCTTGTATAAATCCTGGTTGCTGTCTCTTTATGAGGAGTTGTGGCCCGTTGTCA
GGCAACGTGGCGTGGTGTGCACTGTGTTTGCTGACGCAACCCCCACTGGTTGGGGCATTGCCACCACCTG
TCAGCTCCTTTCCGGGACTTTCGCTTTCCCCCTCCCTATTGCCACGGCGGAACTCATCGCCGCCTGCCTT
GCCCGCTGCTGGACAGGGGCTCGGCTGTTGGGCACTGACAATTCCGTGGTGTTGTCGGGGAAGCTGACGT
CCTTTCCATGGCTGCTCGCCTGTGTTGCCACCTGGATTCTGCGCGGGACGTCCTTCTGCTACGTCCCTTC
GGCCCTCAATCCAGCGGACCTTCCTTCCCGCGGCCTGCTGCCGGCTCTGCGGCCTCTTCCGCGTCTTCGC
CTTCGCCCTCAGACGAGTCGGATCTCCCTTTGGGCCGCCTCCCCGCCTGGAATTAATTCTGCAGTCGAGA
CCTAGAAAAACATGGAGCAATCACAAGTAGCAATACAGCAGCTACCAATGCTGATTGTGCCTGGCTAGAA
GCACAAGAGGAGGAGGAGGTGGGTTTTCCAGTCACACCTCAGGTACCTTTAAGACCAATGACTTACAAGG
CAGCTGTAGATCTTAGCCACTTTTTAAAAGAAAAGAGGGGACTGGAAGGGCTAATTCACTCCCAACGAAG
ACAAGATCTGCTTTTTGCTTGTACTGGGTCTCTCTGGTTAGACCAGATCTGAGCCTGGGAGCTCTCTGGC
TAACTAGGGAACCCACTGCTTAAGCCTCAATAAAGCTTGCCTTGAGTGCTTCAAGTAGTGTGTGCCCGTC
TGTTGTGTGACTCTGGTAACTAGAGATCCCTCAGACCCTTTTAGTCAGTGTGGAAAATCTCTAGCAGTAG
TAGTTCATGTCATCTTATTATTCAGTATTTATAACTTGCAAAGAAATGAATATCAGAGAGTGAGAGGCCT
TGACATTGTTTAAACCCGCTGATCAGCCTCGACTGTGCCTTCTAGTTGCCAGCCATCTGTTGTTTGCCCC
TCCCCCGTGCCTTCCTTGACCCTGGAAGGTGCCACTCCCACTGTCCTTTCCTAATAAAATGAGGAAATTG
CATCGCATTGTCTGAGTAGGTGTCATTCTATTCTGGGGGGTGGGGTGGGGCAGGACAGCAAGGGGGAGGA
TTGGGAAGACAATAGCAGGCATGCTGGGGATGCGGTGGGCTCTATGGCTTCTGAGGCGGAAAGAACCAGC
TGGGGCTCTAGGGGGTATCCCC
[124 nt withheld, positions 6603-6726]
C
[91 nt withheld, positions 6728-6818]
A
[49 nt withheld, positions 6820-6868]
CCTTTGACGTTGGAGTCCACGTTCTTT
[37 nt withheld, positions 6896-6932]
ACCCTATCTCGGTCTATTCTTTTGATTTATAAGGGATTTTGCCGATTTCGGCCTATTGGTTAAAAAATGA
GCTGATTTAACAAAAATTTAACGCGAATTAATTCTGTGGAATGTGTGTCAGTTAGGGTGTGGAAAGTCCC
CAGGCTCCCCAGCAGGCAGAAGTATGCAAAGCATGCATCTCAATTAGTCAGCAACCAGGTGTGGAAAGTC
CCCAGGCTCCCCAGCAGGCAGAAGTATGCAAAGCATGCATCTCAATTAGTCAGCAACCATAGTCCCGCCC
CTAACTCCGCCCATCCCGCCCCTAACTCCGCCCAGTTCCGCCCATTCTCCGCCCCATGGCTGACTAATTT
TTTTTATTTATGCAGAGGCCGAGGCCGCCTCTGCCTCTGAGCTATTCCAGAAGTAGTGAGGAGGCTTTTT
TGGAGGCCTAGGCTTTTGCAAAAAGCTCCCGGGAGCTTGTATATCCATTTTCGGATCTGATCAGCACGTG
ATGAAAAAGCCTGAACTCACCGCGACGTCTGTCGAGAAGTTTCTGATCGAAAAGTTCGACAGCGTCTCCG
ACCTGATGCAGCTCTCGGAGGGCGAAGAATCTCGTGCTTTCAGCTTCGATGTAGGAGGGCGTGGATATGT
CCTGCGGGTAAATAGCTGCGCCGATGGTTTCTACAAAGATCGTTATGTTTATCGGCACTTTGCATCGGCC
GCGCTCCCGATTCCGGAAGTGCTTGACATTGGGGAATTCAGCGAGAGCCTGACCTATTGCATCTCCCGCC
GTGCACAGGGTGTCACGTTGCAAGACCTGCCTGAAACCGAACTGCCCGCTGTTCTGCAGCCGGTCGCGGA
GGCCATGGATGCGATCGCTGCGGCCGATCTTAGCCAGACGAGCGGGTTCGGCCCATTCGGACCGCAAGGA
ATCGGTCAATACACTACATGGCGTGATTTCATATGCGCGATTGCTGATCCCCATGTGTATCACTGGCAAA
CTGTGATGGACGACACCGTCAGTGCGTCCGTCGCGCAGGCTCTCGATGAGCTGATGCTTTGGGCCGAGGA
CTGCCCCGAAGTCCGGCACCTCGTGCACGCGGATTTCGGCTCCAACAATGTCCTGACGGACAATGGCCGC
ATAACAGCGGTCATTGACTGGAGCGAGGCGATGTTCGGGGATTCCCAATACGAGGTCGCCAACATCTTCT
TCTGGAGGCCGTGGTTGGCTTGTATGGAGCAGCAGACGCGCTACTTCGAGCGGAGGCATCCGGAGCTTGC
AGGATCGCCGCGGCTCCGGGCGTATATGCTCCGCATTGGTCTTGACCAACTCTATCAGAGCTTGGTTGAC
GGCAATTTCGATGATGCAGCTTGGGCGCAGGGTCGATGCGACGCAATCGTCCGATCCGGAGCCGGGACTG
TCGGGCGTACACAAATCGCCCGCAGAAGCGCGGCCGTCTGGACCGATGGCTGTGTAGAAGTACTCGCCGA
TAGTGGAAACCGACGCCCCAGCACTCGTCCGAGGGCAAAGGAATAGCACGTGCTACGAGATTTCGATTCC
ACCGCCGCCTTCTATGAAAGGTTGGGCTTCGGAATCGTTTTCCGGGACGCCGGCTGGATGATCCTCCAGC
GCGGGGATCTCATGCTGGAGTTCTTCGCCCACCCCAACTTGTTTATTGCAGCTTATAATGGTTACAAATA
AAGCAATAGCATCACAAATTTCACAAATAAAGCATTTTTTTCACTGCATTCTAGTTGTGGTTTGTCCAAA
CTCATCAATGTATCTTATCATGTCTGTATACCGTCGACCTCTAGCTAGAGCTTGGCGTAATCATGGTCAT
AGCTGTTTCCTGTGTGAAATTGTTATCCGCTCACAATTCCACACAACATACGAGCCGGAAGCATAAAGTG
TAAAGCCTGGGGTGCCTAATGAGTGAGCTAACTCACATTAATTGCGTTGCGCTCACTGCCCGCTTTCCAG
TCGGGAAACCTGTCGTGCCAGCTGCATTAATGAATCGGCCAACGCGCGGGGAGAGGCGGTTTGCGTATTG
GGCGCTCTTCCGCTTCCTCGCTCACTGACTCGCTGCGCTCGGTCGTTCGGCTGCGGCGAGCGGTATCAGC
TCACTCAAAGGCGGTAATACGGTTATCCACAGAATCAGGGGATAACGCAGGAAAGAACATGTGAGCAAAA
GGCCAGCAAAAGGCCAGGAACCGTAAAAAGGCCGCGTTGCTGGCGTTTTTCCATAGGCTCCGCCCCCCTG
ACGAGCATCACAAAAATCGACGCTCAAGTCAGAGGTGGCGAAACCCGACAGGACTATAAAGATACCAGGC
GTTTCCCCCTGGAAGCTCCCTCGTGCGCTCTCCTGTTCCGACCCTGCCGCTTACCGGATACCTGTCCGCC
TTTCTCCCTTCGGGAAGCGTGGCGCTTTCTCATAGCTCACGCTGTAGGTATCTCAGTTCGGTGTAGGTCG
TTCGCTCCAAGCTGGGCTGTGTGCACGAACCCCCCGTTCAGCCCGACCGCTGCGCCTTATCCGGTAACTA
TCGTCTTGAGTCCAACCCGGTAAGACACGACTTATCGCCACTGGCAGCAGCCACTGGTAACAGGATTAGC
AGAGCGAGGTATGTAGGCGGTGCTACAGAGTTCTTGAAGTGGTGGCCTAACTACGGCTACACTAGAAGAA
CAGTATTTGGTATCTGCGCTCTGCTGAAGCCAGTTACCTTCGGAAAAAGAGTTGGTAGCTCTTGATCCGG
CAAACAAACCACCGCTGGTAGCGGTGGTTTTTTTGTTTGCAAGCAGCAGATTACGCGCAGAAAAAAAGGA
TCTCAAGAAGATCCTTTGATCTTTTCTACGGGGTCTGACGCTCAGTGGAACGAAAACTCACGTTAAGGGA
TTTTGGTCATGAGATTATCAAAAAGGATCTTCACCTAGATCCTTTTAAATTAAAAATGAAGTTTTAAATC
AATCTAAAGTATATATGAGTAAACTTGGTCTGACAGTTACCAATGCTTAATCAGTGAGGCACCTATCTCA
GCGATCTGTCTATTTCGTTCATCCATAGTTGCCTGACTCCCCGTCGTGTAGATAACTACGATACGGGAGG
GCTTACCATCTGGCCCCAGTGCTGCAATGATACCGCGAGACCCACGCTCACCGGCTCCAGATTTATCAGC
AATAAACCAGCCAGCCGGAAGGGCCGAGCGCAGAAGTGGTCCTGCAACTTTATCCGCCTCCATCCAGTCT
ATTAATTGTTGCCGGGAAGCTAGAGTAAGTAGTTCGCCAGTTAATAGTTTGCGCAACGTTGTTGCCATTG
CTACAGGCATCGTGGTGTCACGCTCGTCGTTTGGTATGGCTTCATTCAGCTCCGGTTCCCAACGATCAAG
GCGAGTTACATGATCCCCCATGTTGTGCAAAAAAGCGGTTAGCTCCTTCGGTCCTCCGATCGTTGTCAGA
AGTAAGTTGGCCGCAGTGTTATCACTCATGGTTATGGCAGCACTGCATAATTCTCTTACTGTCATGCCAT
CCGTAAGATGCTTTTCTGTGACTGGTGAGTACTCAACCAAGTCATTCTGAGAATAGTGTATGCGGCGACC
GAGTTGCTCTTGCCCGGCGTCAATACGGGATAATACCGCGCCACATAGCAGAACTTTAAAAGTGCTCATC
ATTGGAAAACGTTCTTCGGGGCGAAAACTCTCAAGGATCTTACCGCTGTTGAGATCCAGTTCGATGTAAC
CCACTCGTGCACCCAACTGATCTTCAGCATCTTTTACTTTCACCAGCGTTTCTGGGTGAGCAAAAACAGG
AAGGCAAAATGCCGCAAAAAAGGGAATAAGGGCGACACGGAAATGTTGAATACTCATACTCTTCCTTTTT
CAATATTATTGAAGCATTTATCAGGGTTATTGTCTCATGAGCGGATACATATTTGAATGTATTTAGAAAA
ATAAACAAATAGGGGTTCCGCGCACATTTCCCCGAAAAGTGCCACCTGACGTCGACGGATCGGGAGATCA
ACTTGTTTATTGCAGCTTATAATGGTTACAAATAAAGCAATAGCATCACAAATTTCACAAATAAAGCATT
TTTTTCACTGCATTCTAGTTGTGGTTTGTCCAAACTCATCAATGTATCTTATCATGTCTGGATCAACTGG
ATAACTCAAGCTAACCAAAATCATCCCAAACTTCCCACCCCATACCCTATTACCACTGCCAATTACCTGT
GGTTTCATTTACTCTAAACCTGTGATTCCTCTGAATTATTTTCATTTTAAAGAAATTGTATTTGTTAAAT
ATGTACTACAAACTTAGTAGT
